Addgene plasmid #137151: pAAV-nEF-NpHR3.3-EYFP
Purpose: Viral expression of NpHR3.3-EYFP
Depositing lab: Karl Deisseroth & INTRSECT 2.0 Project. Publication: Comprehensive Dual- and Triple-Feature Intersectional Single-Vector Delivery of Diverse Functional Payloads to Cells of Behaving Mammals. Fenno LE, Ramakrishnan C, Kim YS, Evans KE, Lo M, Vesuna S, Inoue M, Cheung KYM, Yuen E, Pichamoorthy N, Hong ASO, Deisseroth K. Neuron. 2020 Jun 20. pii: S0896-6273(20)30432-3. doi: 10.1016/j.neuron.2020.06.003. PubMed 32574559.
Backbone
  Vector backbone: AAV2-nEF-WPRE
  Backbone size w/o insert (bp): 4600
  Vector type: AAV
Growth in bacteria
  Bacterial resistance: Ampicillin, 100 μg/mL
  Growth temperature: 37°C
  Growth strain: NEB Stable
  Copy number: High Copy
Gene/Insert
  Gene/Insert name: NpHR3.3-EYFP
  Species: Synthetic; Prokaryotic
  Insert size (bp): 1800
  Mutation: W179F
  Promoter: nEF
  Cloning method: Restriction Enzyme; 5′ cloning site BamHI (unknown if destroyed); 3′ cloning site EcoRI (unknown if destroyed)
  Sequencing primers: 5′ GACCCTGCTTGCTCAACTCT; 3′ GGGCCACAACTCCTCATAAA
Terms and licenses: Academic/Nonprofit Terms; Industry Terms: Not Available to Industry
How to cite: pAAV-nEF-NpHR3.3-EYFP was a gift from Karl Deisseroth & INTRSECT 2.0 Project (Addgene plasmid # 137151 ; http://n2t.net/addgene:137151 ; RRID:Addgene_137151) For viral preps, please replace (Addgene plasmid # 137151) in the above sentence with: (Addgene viral prep # 137151-AAV8)
