[The description below was written by a language model from this plasmid's Addgene catalogue record and pLannotate feature annotations shown in this document.]
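Description:
pAAV-nEF-NpHR3.3-EYFP is an AAV2-based transfer plasmid of about 6.35 kb, built on the AAV2-nEF-WPRE backbone, for viral delivery of an inhibitory optogenetic tool to mammalian cells. It is maintained in E. coli at high copy through a ColE1/pUC-type origin with ampicillin selection (AmpR under its own bla promoter). It also carries an f1/M13 phage origin and small pBR322-derived bom and rop remnants. The expression cassette sits between two AAV2 inverted terminal repeats, which are the cis elements needed for replication and packaging of the genome into AAV capsids. In the repository's sequencing result the upstream ITR is annotated only as short fragments, whereas the depositor sequence shows it intact. This is a common outcome when sequencing these structured, recombination-prone repeats.

Transcription is driven by the nEF promoter, annotated here as the human EF-1α core promoter followed by a truncated HTLV-1 5' LTR segment, a compact hybrid arrangement that saves packaging capacity. The payload is NpHR3.3, a halorhodopsin from Natronomonas pharaonis carrying the W179F mutation; this is a light-driven chloride pump. A short fragment of the Kir2.1 (KCNJ2) potassium channel is fused to its C-terminus, a type of sequence generally used to improve membrane trafficking. Although the name suggests a direct fusion, the feature tables show a partial P2A sequence between the opsin and EYFP, which implies that the fluorescent marker may be released as a separate polypeptide. A WPRE and the human growth hormone polyadenylation signal follow to enhance transcript stability and processing. The construct is a constitutive, recombinase-independent expression vector, deposited with a toolkit of intersectional viral vectors.
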