Features (pLannotate 1.2.2; 18 found; start..end, strand, type, name):
      1..141     -  repeat_region  AAV2 ITR: inverted terminal repeat of adeno-associated virus serotype 2 inverted
    188..399     +  promoter       EF-1α core promoter: core promoter for human elongation factor EF-1α
    412..680     +  LTR            5' LTR (truncated): truncated 5' long terminal repeat (LTR) from human T-cell leukemia virus (HTLV) type 1
    714..1586    +  CDS            hop: BACH_NATPH - Experimental evidence at protein level: Swiss-Prot protein existence level 1. Light-driven anion pump. Binding affinity for the anions is in the order, bromide > chloride > nitrate > azide > bromate and binding is pH dependent. From Natronomonas pharaonis (Natronobacterium pharaonis).
   1587..1649    +  CDS            KCNJ2 (fragment): KCNJ2_HUMAN - Also known as IRK1. Experimental evidence at protein level: Swiss-Prot protein existence level 1. Probably participates in establishing action potential waveform and excitability of neuronal and muscle tissues. Inward rectifier potassium channels are characterized by a greater tendency to allow potassium to flow into the cell rather than out of it. Their voltage dependence is regulated by the concentration of extracellular potassium; as external potassium is raised, the voltage range of the channel opening shifts to more positive voltages. The inward rectification is mainly due t
   1665..1720    +  CDS            P2A (fragment): 2A peptide from porcine teschovirus-1 polyprotein Eukaryotic ribosomes fail to insert a peptide bond between the Gly and Pro residues, yielding separate polypeptides.
   1722..2435    +  CDS            EYFP: EYFP is a basic (constitutively fluorescent) green/yellow fluorescent protein published in 1996, derived from Aequorea victoria. It is reported to be a very rapidly-maturing weak dimer with high acid sensitivity.
   2463..2487    +  misc_feature   MCS (fragment): pBluescript multiple cloning site
   2487..3075    +  misc_feature   WPRE: woodchuck hepatitis virus posttranscriptional regulatory element
   3107..3583    +  polyA_signal   hGH poly(A) signal: human growth hormone polyadenylation signal
   3623..3763    +  repeat_region  AAV2 ITR: inverted terminal repeat of adeno-associated virus serotype 2 inverted
   3768..3819    -  misc_feature   bom (fragment): basis of mobility region from pBR322
   3838..4218    +  rep_origin     M13 ori (sequence partly withheld): M13 bacteriophage origin of replication; arrow indicates direction of (+) strand synthesis
   4294..4343    -  misc_feature   bom (fragment): basis of mobility region from pBR322
   4445..4480    -  CDS            rop (fragment): Rop protein, which maintains plasmids at low copy number; rop
   4575..4679    +  promoter       AmpR promoter: bla
   4680..5540    +  CDS            AmpR: β-lactamase; bla; confers resistance to ampicillin, carbenicillin, and related antibiotics
   5711..6299    +  rep_origin     ori: high-copy-number ColE1/pMB1/pBR322/pUC origin of replication
>Addgene plasmid #137151 | pAAV-nEF-NpHR3.3-EYFP | depositor full sequence | sequence record 265114 | pAAV-nEF-NpHR3.3-EYFP sequence 6360 bps
CCTGCAGGCAGCTGCGCGCTCGCTCGCTCACTGAGGCCGCCCGGGCAAAGCCCGGGCGTCGGGCGACCTT
TGGTCGCCCGGCCTCAGTGAGCGAGCGAGCGCGCAGAGAGGGAGTGGCCAACTCCATCACTAGGGGTTCC
TGCGGCCGCACGCGTAAGGATCTGCGATCGCTCCGGTGCCCGTCAGTGGGCAGAGCGCACATCGCCCACA
GTCCCCGAGAAGTTGGGGGGAGGGGTCGGCAATTGAACGGGTGCCTAGAGAAGGTGGCGCGGGGTAAACT
GGGAAAGTGATGTCGTGTACTGGCTCCGCCTTTTTCCCGAGGGTGGGGGAGAACCGTATATAAGTGCAGT
AGTCGCCGTGAACGTTCTTTTTCGCAACGGGTTTGCCGCCAGAACACAGCTGAAGCTTCGAGGGGCTCGC
ATCTCTCCTTCACGCGCCCGCCGCCCTACCTGAGGCCGCCATCCACGCCGGTTGAGTCGCGTTCTGCCGC
CTCCCGCCTGTGGTGCCTCCTGAACTGCGTCCGCCGTCTAGGTAAGTTTAAAGCTCAGGTCGAGACCGGG
CCTTTGTCCGGCGCTCCCTTGGAGCCTACCTAGACTCAGCCGGCTCTCCACGCTTTGCCTGACCCTGCTT
GCTCAACTCTACGTCTTTGTTTCGTTTTCTGTTCTGCGCCGTTACAGATCCAAGCTGTGACCGGCGCCTA
CGGATCCGCCACCATGACAGAGACCCTGCCTCCCGTGACCGAGAGTGCCGTGGCCCTTCAAGCCGAGGTT
ACCCAAAGGGAGTTGTTCGAGTTCGTGCTGAACGACCCTTTGCTTGCAAGCAGTCTCTATATCAACATCG
CACTTGCAGGACTGAGTATACTGCTGTTCGTTTTTATGACCCGAGGACTCGATGATCCACGGGCAAAACT
TATTGCTGTGTCAACCATCCTTGTGCCTGTCGTCAGCATTGCCTCCTACACTGGATTGGCGAGCGGCCTG
ACAATTTCCGTTCTTGAAATGCCAGCGGGCCATTTTGCAGAAGGCAGCTCAGTGATGCTGGGAGGAGAAG
AGGTAGATGGTGTAGTCACCATGTGGGGACGGTATCTCACCTGGGCACTTTCCACGCCCATGATTCTCCT
CGCTCTGGGTCTCCTGGCCGGAAGCAATGCTACAAAGCTCTTCACAGCTATCACTTTCGATATCGCTATG
TGCGTGACTGGCCTTGCCGCGGCCCTGACTACCTCCTCCCACCTCATGAGATGGTTCTTTTACGCTATCA
GTTGTGCATGCTTTCTGGTGGTCTTGTATATCCTGCTGGTGGAGTGGGCACAGGACGCCAAAGCCGCGGG
AACCGCTGACATGTTCAATACCCTGAAGCTGTTGACAGTAGTGATGTGGCTGGGGTATCCAATTGTGTGG
GCTCTTGGAGTCGAGGGTATCGCGGTGTTGCCCGTTGGGGTGACGAGCTGGGGATATTCTTTCCTGGATA
TCGTGGCAAAGTACATTTTCGCATTCTTGCTCCTGAACTATCTGACGTCAAACGAATCTGTCGTGTCCGG
CAGCATTTTGGATGTTCCATCTGCTTCTGGGACCCCGGCTGATGATAAGAGCAGGATCACCAGCGAGGGC
GAGTACATCCCCCTGGACCAGATCGACATCAACGTGGGCGCGCCCGGCTCCGGAGCCACGAACTTCTCTC
TGTTAAAGCAAGCAGGAGACGTGGAAGAAAACCCCGGTCCCGTGAGCAAGGGCGAGGAGCTGTTCACCGG
GGTGGTGCCCATCCTGGTCGAGCTGGACGGCGACGTAAACGGCCACAAGTTCAGCGTGTCCGGCGAGGGC
GAGGGCGATGCCACCTACGGCAAGCTGACCCTGAAGTTCATCTGCACCACCGGCAAGCTGCCCGTGCCCT
GGCCCACCCTCGTGACCACCTTCGGCTACGGCCTGCAGTGCTTCGCCCGCTACCCCGACCACATGAAGCA
GCACGACTTCTTCAAGTCCGCCATGCCCGAAGGCTACGTCCAGGAGCGCACCATCTTCTTCAAGGACGAC
GGCAACTACAAGACCCGCGCCGAGGTGAAGTTCGAGGGCGACACCCTGGTGAACCGCATCGAGCTGAAGG
GCATCGACTTCAAGGAGGACGGCAACATCCTGGGGCACAAGCTGGAGTACAACTACAACAGCCACAACGT
CTATATCATGGCCGACAAGCAGAAGAACGGCATCAAGGTGAACTTCAAGATCCGCCACAACATCGAGGAC
GGCAGCGTGCAGCTCGCCGACCACTACCAGCAGAACACCCCCATCGGCGACGGCCCCGTGCTGCTGCCCG
ACAACCACTACCTGAGCTACCAGTCCGCCCTGAGCAAAGACCCCAACGAGAAGCGCGATCACATGGTCCT
GCTGGAGTTCGTGACCGCCGCCGGGATCACTCTCGGCATGGACGAGCTGTACAAGTTCTGCTACGAGAAC
GAGGTGTAATGAGAATTCGATATCAAGCTTATCGATAATCAACCTCTGGATTACAAAATTTGTGAAAGAT
TGACTGGTATTCTTAACTATGTTGCTCCTTTTACGCTATGTGGATACGCTGCTTTAATGCCTTTGTATCA
TGCTATTGCTTCCCGTATGGCTTTCATTTTCTCCTCCTTGTATAAATCCTGGTTGCTGTCTCTTTATGAG
GAGTTGTGGCCCGTTGTCAGGCAACGTGGCGTGGTGTGCACTGTGTTTGCTGACGCAACCCCCACTGGTT
GGGGCATTGCCACCACCTGTCAGCTCCTTTCCGGGACTTTCGCTTTCCCCCTCCCTATTGCCACGGCGGA
ACTCATCGCCGCCTGCCTTGCCCGCTGCTGGACAGGGGCTCGGCTGTTGGGCACTGACAATTCCGTGGTG
TTGTCGGGGAAATCATCGTCCTTTCCTTGGCTGCTCGCCTGTGTTGCCACCTGGATTCTGCGCGGGACGT
CCTTCTGCTACGTCCCTTCGGCCCTCAATCCAGCGGACCTTCCTTCCCGCGGCCTGCTGCCGGCTCTGCG
GCCTCTTCCGCGTCTTCGCCTTCGCCCTCAGACGAGTCGGATCTCCCTTTGGGCCGCCTCCCCGCATCGA
TACCGAGCGCTGCTCGAGAGATCTACGGGTGGCATCCCTGTGACCCCTCCCCAGTGCCTCTCCTGGCCCT
GGAAGTTGCCACTCCAGTGCCCACCAGCCTTGTCCTAATAAAATTAAGTTGCATCATTTTGTCTGACTAG
GTGTCCTTCTATAATATTATGGGGTGGAGGGGGGTGGTATGGAGCAAGGGGCAAGTTGGGAAGACAACCT
GTAGGGCCTGCGGGGTCTATTGGGAACCAAGCTGGAGTGCAGTGGCACAATCTTGGCTCACTGCAATCTC
CGCCTCCTGGGTTCAAGCGATTCTCCTGCCTCAGCCTCCCGAGTTGTTGGGATTCCAGGCATGCATGACC
AGGCTCAGCTAATTTTTGTTTTTTTGGTAGAGACGGGGTTTCACCATATTGGCCAGGCTGGTCTCCAACT
CCTAATCTCAGGTGATCTACCCACCTTGGCCTCCCAAATTGCTGGGATTACAGGCGTGAACCACTGCTCC
CTTCCCTGTCCTTCTGATTTTGTAGGTAACCACGTGCGGACCGAGCGGCCGCAGGAACCCCTAGTGATGG
AGTTGGCCACTCCCTCTCTGCGCGCTCGCTCGCTCACTGAGGCCGGGCGACCAAAGGTCGCCCGACGCCC
GGGCTTTGCCCGGGCGGCCTCAGTGAGCGAGCGAGCGCGCAGCTGCCTGCAGGGGCGCCTGATGCGGTAT
TTTCTCCTTACGCATCTGTGCGGTATTTCACACCGCATA
[142 nt withheld, positions 3820-3961]
C
[141 nt withheld, positions 3963-4103]
CCTTTGACGTTGGAGTCCACGTTCTTT
[37 nt withheld, positions 4131-4167]
ACCCTATCTCGGGCTATTCTTTTGATTTATAAGGGATTTTGCCGATTTCGGCCTATTGGTTAAAAAATGA
GCTGATTTAACAAAAATTTAACGCGAATTTTAACAAAATATTAACGTTTACAATTTTATGGTGCACTCTC
AGTACAATCTGCTCTGATGCCGCATAGTTAAGCCAGCCCCGACACCCGCCAACACCCGCTGACGCGCCCT
GACGGGCTTGTCTGCTCCCGGCATCCGCTTACAGACAAGCTGTGACCGTCTCCGGGAGCTGCATGTGTCA
GAGGTTTTCACCGTCATCACCGAAACGCGCGAGACGAAAGGGCCTCGTGATACGCCTATTTTTATAGGTT
AATGTCATGATAATAATGGTTTCTTAGACGTCAGGTGGCACTTTTCGGGGAAATGTGCGCGGAACCCCTA
TTTGTTTATTTTTCTAAATACATTCAAATATGTATCCGCTCATGAGACAATAACCCTGATAAATGCTTCA
ATAATATTGAAAAAGGAAGAGTATGAGTATTCAACATTTCCGTGTCGCCCTTATTCCCTTTTTTGCGGCA
TTTTGCCTTCCTGTTTTTGCTCACCCAGAAACGCTGGTGAAAGTAAAAGATGCTGAAGATCAGTTGGGTG
CACGAGTGGGTTACATCGAACTGGATCTCAACAGCGGTAAGATCCTTGAGAGTTTTCGCCCCGAAGAACG
TTTTCCAATGATGAGCACTTTTAAAGTTCTGCTATGTGGCGCGGTATTATCCCGTATTGACGCCGGGCAA
GAGCAACTCGGTCGCCGCATACACTATTCTCAGAATGACTTGGTTGAGTACTCACCAGTCACAGAAAAGC
ATCTTACGGATGGCATGACAGTAAGAGAATTATGCAGTGCTGCCATAACCATGAGTGATAACACTGCGGC
CAACTTACTTCTGACAACGATCGGAGGACCGAAGGAGCTAACCGCTTTTTTGCACAACATGGGGGATCAT
GTAACTCGCCTTGATCGTTGGGAACCGGAGCTGAATGAAGCCATACCAAACGACGAGCGTGACACCACGA
TGCCTGTAGCAATGGCAACAACGTTGCGCAAACTATTAACTGGCGAACTACTTACTCTAGCTTCCCGGCA
ACAATTAATAGACTGGATGGAGGCGGATAAAGTTGCAGGACCACTTCTGCGCTCGGCCCTTCCGGCTGGC
TGGTTTATTGCTGATAAATCTGGAGCCGGTGAGCGTGGGTCTCGCGGTATCATTGCAGCACTGGGGCCAG
ATGGTAAGCCCTCCCGTATCGTAGTTATCTACACGACGGGGAGTCAGGCAACTATGGATGAACGAAATAG
ACAGATCGCTGAGATAGGTGCCTCACTGATTAAGCATTGGTAACTGTCAGACCAAGTTTACTCATATATA
CTTTAGATTGATTTAAAACTTCATTTTTAATTTAAAAGGATCTAGGTGAAGATCCTTTTTGATAATCTCA
TGACCAAAATCCCTTAACGTGAGTTTTCGTTCCACTGAGCGTCAGACCCCGTAGAAAAGATCAAAGGATC
TTCTTGAGATCCTTTTTTTCTGCGCGTAATCTGCTGCTTGCAAACAAAAAAACCACCGCTACCAGCGGTG
GTTTGTTTGCCGGATCAAGAGCTACCAACTCTTTTTCCGAAGGTAACTGGCTTCAGCAGAGCGCAGATAC
CAAATACTGTCCTTCTAGTGTAGCCGTAGTTAGGCCACCACTTCAAGAACTCTGTAGCACCGCCTACATA
CCTCGCTCTGCTAATCCTGTTACCAGTGGCTGCTGCCAGTGGCGATAAGTCGTGTCTTACCGGGTTGGAC
TCAAGACGATAGTTACCGGATAAGGCGCAGCGGTCGGGCTGAACGGGGGGTTCGTGCACACAGCCCAGCT
TGGAGCGAACGACCTACACCGAACTGAGATACCTACAGCGTGAGCTATGAGAAAGCGCCACGCTTCCCGA
AGGGAGAAAGGCGGACAGGTATCCGGTAAGCGGCAGGGTCGGAACAGGAGAGCGCACGAGGGAGCTTCCA
GGGGGAAACGCCTGGTATCTTTATAGTCCTGTCGGGTTTCGCCACCTCTGACTTGAGCGTCGATTTTTGT
GATGCTCGTCAGGGGGGCGGAGCCTATGGAAAAACGCCAGCAACGCGGCCTTTTTACGGTTCCTGGCCTT
TTGCTGGCCTTTTGCTCACATGT
