Features (pLannotate 1.2.2; 19 found; start..end, strand, type, name):
     12..39      +  repeat_region  AAV2 ITR (fragment): inverted terminal repeat of adeno-associated virus serotype 2 inverted
     68..95      +  repeat_region  AAV2 ITR (fragment): inverted terminal repeat of adeno-associated virus serotype 2 inverted
    177..388     +  promoter       EF-1α core promoter: core promoter for human elongation factor EF-1α
    401..669     +  LTR            5' LTR (truncated): truncated 5' long terminal repeat (LTR) from human T-cell leukemia virus (HTLV) type 1
    703..1575    +  CDS            hop: BACH_NATPH - Experimental evidence at protein level: Swiss-Prot protein existence level 1. Light-driven anion pump. Binding affinity for the anions is in the order, bromide > chloride > nitrate > azide > bromate and binding is pH dependent. From Natronomonas pharaonis (Natronobacterium pharaonis).
   1576..1638    +  CDS            KCNJ2 (fragment): KCNJ2_HUMAN - Also known as IRK1. Experimental evidence at protein level: Swiss-Prot protein existence level 1. Probably participates in establishing action potential waveform and excitability of neuronal and muscle tissues. Inward rectifier potassium channels are characterized by a greater tendency to allow potassium to flow into the cell rather than out of it. Their voltage dependence is regulated by the concentration of extracellular potassium; as external potassium is raised, the voltage range of the channel opening shifts to more positive voltages. The inward rectification is mainly due t
   1654..1709    +  CDS            P2A (fragment): 2A peptide from porcine teschovirus-1 polyprotein Eukaryotic ribosomes fail to insert a peptide bond between the Gly and Pro residues, yielding separate polypeptides.
   1711..2424    +  CDS            EYFP: EYFP is a basic (constitutively fluorescent) green/yellow fluorescent protein published in 1996, derived from Aequorea victoria. It is reported to be a very rapidly-maturing weak dimer with high acid sensitivity.
   2452..2476    +  misc_feature   MCS (fragment): pBluescript multiple cloning site
   2476..3064    +  misc_feature   WPRE: woodchuck hepatitis virus posttranscriptional regulatory element
   3096..3572    +  polyA_signal   hGH poly(A) signal: human growth hormone polyadenylation signal
   3612..3752    +  repeat_region  AAV2 ITR: inverted terminal repeat of adeno-associated virus serotype 2 inverted
   3757..3808    -  misc_feature   bom (fragment): basis of mobility region from pBR322
   3827..4282    +  rep_origin     f1 ori (sequence partly withheld): f1 bacteriophage origin of replication; arrow indicates direction of (+) strand synthesis
   4283..4332    -  misc_feature   bom (fragment): basis of mobility region from pBR322
   4434..4469    -  CDS            rop (fragment): Rop protein, which maintains plasmids at low copy number; rop
   4564..4668    +  promoter       AmpR promoter: bla
   4669..5529    +  CDS            AmpR: β-lactamase; bla; confers resistance to ampicillin, carbenicillin, and related antibiotics
   5700..6288    +  rep_origin     ori: high-copy-number ColE1/pMB1/pBR322/pUC origin of replication
>Addgene plasmid #137151 | pAAV-nEF-NpHR3.3-EYFP | addgene full sequence | sequence record 272743 | Addgene NGS Result
CCTGCAGGCAGCTGCGCGCTCGCTCGCTCACTGAGGCCGCCCGGGCGTCGGGCGACCTTTGGTCGCCCGG
CCTCAGTGAGCGAGCGAGCGCGCAGAGAGGGAGTGGCCAACTCCATCACTAGGGGTTCCTGCGGCCGCAC
GCGTAAGGATCTGCGATCGCTCCGGTGCCCGTCAGTGGGCAGAGCGCACATCGCCCACAGTCCCCGAGAA
GTTGGGGGGAGGGGTCGGCAATTGAACGGGTGCCTAGAGAAGGTGGCGCGGGGTAAACTGGGAAAGTGAT
GTCGTGTACTGGCTCCGCCTTTTTCCCGAGGGTGGGGGAGAACCGTATATAAGTGCAGTAGTCGCCGTGA
ACGTTCTTTTTCGCAACGGGTTTGCCGCCAGAACACAGCTGAAGCTTCGAGGGGCTCGCATCTCTCCTTC
ACGCGCCCGCCGCCCTACCTGAGGCCGCCATCCACGCCGGTTGAGTCGCGTTCTGCCGCCTCCCGCCTGT
GGTGCCTCCTGAACTGCGTCCGCCGTCTAGGTAAGTTTAAAGCTCAGGTCGAGACCGGGCCTTTGTCCGG
CGCTCCCTTGGAGCCTACCTAGACTCAGCCGGCTCTCCACGCTTTGCCTGACCCTGCTTGCTCAACTCTA
CGTCTTTGTTTCGTTTTCTGTTCTGCGCCGTTACAGATCCAAGCTGTGACCGGCGCCTACGGATCCGCCA
CCATGACAGAGACCCTGCCTCCCGTGACCGAGAGTGCCGTGGCCCTTCAAGCCGAGGTTACCCAAAGGGA
GTTGTTCGAGTTCGTGCTGAACGACCCTTTGCTTGCAAGCAGTCTCTATATCAACATCGCACTTGCAGGA
CTGAGTATACTGCTGTTCGTTTTTATGACCCGAGGACTCGATGATCCACGGGCAAAACTTATTGCTGTGT
CAACCATCCTTGTGCCTGTCGTCAGCATTGCCTCCTACACTGGATTGGCGAGCGGCCTGACAATTTCCGT
TCTTGAAATGCCAGCGGGCCATTTTGCAGAAGGCAGCTCAGTGATGCTGGGAGGAGAAGAGGTAGATGGT
GTAGTCACCATGTGGGGACGGTATCTCACCTGGGCACTTTCCACGCCCATGATTCTCCTCGCTCTGGGTC
TCCTGGCCGGAAGCAATGCTACAAAGCTCTTCACAGCTATCACTTTCGATATCGCTATGTGCGTGACTGG
CCTTGCCGCGGCCCTGACTACCTCCTCCCACCTCATGAGATGGTTCTTTTACGCTATCAGTTGTGCATGC
TTTCTGGTGGTCTTGTATATCCTGCTGGTGGAGTGGGCACAGGACGCCAAAGCCGCGGGAACCGCTGACA
TGTTCAATACCCTGAAGCTGTTGACAGTAGTGATGTGGCTGGGGTATCCAATTGTGTGGGCTCTTGGAGT
CGAGGGTATCGCGGTGTTGCCCGTTGGGGTGACGAGCTGGGGATATTCTTTCCTGGATATCGTGGCAAAG
TACATTTTCGCATTCTTGCTCCTGAACTATCTGACGTCAAACGAATCTGTCGTGTCCGGCAGCATTTTGG
ATGTTCCATCTGCTTCTGGGACCCCGGCTGATGATAAGAGCAGGATCACCAGCGAGGGCGAGTACATCCC
CCTGGACCAGATCGACATCAACGTGGGCGCGCCCGGCTCCGGAGCCACGAACTTCTCTCTGTTAAAGCAA
GCAGGAGACGTGGAAGAAAACCCCGGTCCCGTGAGCAAGGGCGAGGAGCTGTTCACCGGGGTGGTGCCCA
TCCTGGTCGAGCTGGACGGCGACGTAAACGGCCACAAGTTCAGCGTGTCCGGCGAGGGCGAGGGCGATGC
CACCTACGGCAAGCTGACCCTGAAGTTCATCTGCACCACCGGCAAGCTGCCCGTGCCCTGGCCCACCCTC
GTGACCACCTTCGGCTACGGCCTGCAGTGCTTCGCCCGCTACCCCGACCACATGAAGCAGCACGACTTCT
TCAAGTCCGCCATGCCCGAAGGCTACGTCCAGGAGCGCACCATCTTCTTCAAGGACGACGGCAACTACAA
GACCCGCGCCGAGGTGAAGTTCGAGGGCGACACCCTGGTGAACCGCATCGAGCTGAAGGGCATCGACTTC
AAGGAGGACGGCAACATCCTGGGGCACAAGCTGGAGTACAACTACAACAGCCACAACGTCTATATCATGG
CCGACAAGCAGAAGAACGGCATCAAGGTGAACTTCAAGATCCGCCACAACATCGAGGACGGCAGCGTGCA
GCTCGCCGACCACTACCAGCAGAACACCCCCATCGGCGACGGCCCCGTGCTGCTGCCCGACAACCACTAC
CTGAGCTACCAGTCCGCCCTGAGCAAAGACCCCAACGAGAAGCGCGATCACATGGTCCTGCTGGAGTTCG
TGACCGCCGCCGGGATCACTCTCGGCATGGACGAGCTGTACAAGTTCTGCTACGAGAACGAGGTGTAATG
AGAATTCGATATCAAGCTTATCGATAATCAACCTCTGGATTACAAAATTTGTGAAAGATTGACTGGTATT
CTTAACTATGTTGCTCCTTTTACGCTATGTGGATACGCTGCTTTAATGCCTTTGTATCATGCTATTGCTT
CCCGTATGGCTTTCATTTTCTCCTCCTTGTATAAATCCTGGTTGCTGTCTCTTTATGAGGAGTTGTGGCC
CGTTGTCAGGCAACGTGGCGTGGTGTGCACTGTGTTTGCTGACGCAACCCCCACTGGTTGGGGCATTGCC
ACCACCTGTCAGCTCCTTTCCGGGACTTTCGCTTTCCCCCTCCCTATTGCCACGGCGGAACTCATCGCCG
CCTGCCTTGCCCGCTGCTGGACAGGGGCTCGGCTGTTGGGCACTGACAATTCCGTGGTGTTGTCGGGGAA
ATCATCGTCCTTTCCTTGGCTGCTCGCCTATGTTGCCACCTGGATTCTGCGCGGGACGTCCTTCTGCTAC
GTCCCTTCGGCCCTCAATCCAGCGGACCTTCCTTCCCGCGGCCTGCTGCCGGCTCTGCGGCCTCTTCCGC
GTCTTCGCCTTCGCCCTCAGACGAGTCGGATCTCCCTTTGGGCCGCCTCCCCGCATCGATACCGAGCGCT
GCTCGAGAGATCTACGGGTGGCATCCCTGTGACCCCTCCCCAGTGCCTCTCCTGGCCCTGGAAGTTGCCA
CTCCAGTGCCCACCAGCCTTGTCCTAATAAAATTAAGTTGCATCATTTTGTCTGACTAGGTGTCCTTCTA
TAATATTATGGGGTGGAGGGGGGTGGTATGGAGCAAGGGGCAAGTTGGGAAGACAACCTGTAGGGCCTGC
GGGGTCTATTGGGAACCAAGCTGGAGTGCAGTGGCACAATCTTGGCTCACTGCAATCTCCGCCTCCTGGG
TTCAAGCGATTCTCCTGCCTCAGCCTCCCGAGTTGTTGGGATTCCAGGCATGCATGACCAGGCTCAGCTA
ATTTTTGTTTTTTTGGTAGAGACGGGGTTTCACCATATTGGCCAGGCTGGTCTCCAACTCCTAATCTCAG
GTGATCTACCCACCTTGGCCTCCCAAATTGCTGGGATTACAGGCGTGAACCACTGCTCCCTTCCCTGTCC
TTCTGATTTTGTAGGTAACCACGTGCGGACCGAGCGGCCGCAGGAACCCCTAGTGATGGAGTTGGCCACT
CCCTCTCTGCGCGCTCGCTCGCTCACTGAGGCCGGGCGACCAAAGGTCGCCCGACGCCCGGGCTTTGCCC
GGGCGGCCTCAGTGAGCGAGCGAGCGCGCAGCTGCCTGCAGGGGCGCCTGATGCGGTATTTTCTCCTTAC
GCATCTGTGCGGTATTTCACACCGCATA
[95 nt withheld, positions 3809-3903]
T
[46 nt withheld, positions 3905-3950]
C
[141 nt withheld, positions 3952-4092]
CCTTTGACGTTGGAGTCCACGTTCTTT
[37 nt withheld, positions 4120-4156]
ACTCTATCTCGGGCTATTCTTTTGATTTATAAGGGATTTTGCCGATTTCGGTCTATTGGTTAAAAAATGA
GCTGATTTAACAAAAATTTAACGCGAATTTTAACAAAATATTAACGTTTACAATTTTATGGTGCACTCTC
AGTACAATCTGCTCTGATGCCGCATAGTTAAGCCAGCCCCGACACCCGCCAACACCCGCTGACGCGCCCT
GACGGGCTTGTCTGCTCCCGGCATCCGCTTACAGACAAGCTGTGACCGTCTCCGGGAGCTGCATGTGTCA
GAGGTTTTCACCGTCATCACCGAAACGCGCGAGACGAAAGGGCCTCGTGATACGCCTATTTTTATAGGTT
AATGTCATGATAATAATGGTTTCTTAGACGTCAGGTGGCACTTTTCGGGGAAATGTGCGCGGAACCCCTA
TTTGTTTATTTTTCTAAATACATTCAAATATGTATCCGCTCATGAGACAATAACCCTGATAAATGCTTCA
ATAATATTGAAAAAGGAAGAGTATGAGTATTCAACATTTCCGTGTCGCCCTTATTCCCTTTTTTGCGGCA
TTTTGCCTTCCTGTTTTTGCTCACCCAGAAACGCTGGTGAAAGTAAAAGATGCTGAAGATCAGTTGGGTG
CACGAGTGGGTTACATCGAACTGGATCTCAACAGCGGTAAGATCCTTGAGAGTTTTCGCCCCGAAGAACG
TTTTCCAATGATGAGCACTTTTAAAGTTCTGCTATGTGGCGCGGTATTATCCCGTATTGACGCCGGGCAA
GAGCAACTCGGTCGCCGCATACACTATTCTCAGAATGACTTGGTTGAGTACTCACCAGTCACAGAAAAGC
ATCTTACGGATGGCATGACAGTAAGAGAATTATGCAGTGCTGCCATAACCATGAGTGATAACACTGCGGC
CAACTTACTTCTGACAACGATCGGAGGACCGAAGGAGCTAACCGCTTTTTTGCACAACATGGGGGATCAT
GTAACTCGCCTTGATCGTTGGGAACCGGAGCTGAATGAAGCCATACCAAACGACGAGCGTGACACCACGA
TGCCTGTAGCAATGGCAACAACGTTGCGCAAACTATTAACTGGCGAACTACTTACTCTAGCTTCCCGGCA
ACAATTAATAGACTGGATGGAGGCGGATAAAGTTGCAGGACCACTTCTGCGCTCGGCCCTTCCGGCTGGC
TGGTTTATTGCTGATAAATCTGGAGCCGGTGAGCGTGGGTCTCGCGGTATCATTGCAGCACTGGGGCCAG
ATGGTAAGCCCTCCCGTATCGTAGTTATCTACACGACGGGGAGTCAGGCAACTATGGATGAACGAAATAG
ACAGATCGCTGAGATAGGTGCCTCACTGATTAAGCATTGGTAACTGTCAGACCAAGTTTACTCATATATA
CTTTAGATTGATTTAAAACTTCATTTTTAATTTAAAAGGATCTAGGTGAAGATCCTTTTTGATAATCTCA
TGACCAAAATCCCTTAACGTGAGTTTTCGTTCCACTGAGCGTCAGACCCCGTAGAAAAGATCAAAGGATC
TTCTTGAGATCCTTTTTTTCTGCGCGTAATCTGCTGCTTGCAAACAAAAAAACCACCGCTACCAGCGGTG
GTTTGTTTGCCGGATCAAGAGCTACCAACTCTTTTTCCGAAGGTAACTGGCTTCAGCAGAGCGCAGATAC
CAAATACTGTTCTTCTAGTGTAGCCGTAGTTAGGCCACCACTTCAAGAACTCTGTAGCACCGCCTACATA
CCTCGCTCTGCTAATCCTGTTACCAGTGGCTGCTGCCAGTGGCGATAAGTCGTGTCTTACCGGGTTGGAC
TCAAGACGATAGTTACCGGATAAGGCGCAGCGGTCGGGCTGAACGGGGGGTTCGTGCACACAGCCCAGCT
TGGAGCGAACGACCTACACCGAACTGAGATACCTACAGCGTGAGCTATGAGAAAGCGCCACGCTTCCCGA
AGGGAGAAAGGCGGACAGGTATCCGGTAAGCGGCAGGGTCGGAACAGGAGAGCGCACGAGGGAGCTTCCA
GGGGGAAACGCCTGGTATCTTTATAGTCCTGTCGGGTTTCGCCACCTCTGACTTGAGCGTCGATTTTTGT
GATGCTCGTCAGGGGGGCGGAGCCTATGGAAAAACGCCAGCAACGCGGCCTTTTTACGGTTCCTGGCCTT
TTGCTGGCCTTTTGCTCACATGT
