>Addgene plasmid #137151 | pAAV-nEF-NpHR3.3-EYFP | depositor partial sequence | sequence record 264997 | Promoter through WPRE
AAGGATCTGCGATCGCTCCGGTGCCCGTCAGTGGGCAGAGCGCACATCGCCCACAGTCCCCGAGAAGTTG
GGGGGAGGGGTCGGCAATTGAACGGGTGCCTAGAGAAGGTGGCGCGGGGTAAACTGGGAAAGTGATGTCG
TGTACTGGCTCCGCCTTTTTCCCGAGGGTGGGGGAGAACCGTATATAAGTGCAGTAGTCGCCGTGAACGT
TCTTTTTCGCAACGGGTTTGCCGCCAGAACACAGCTGAAGCTTCGAGGGGCTCGCATCTCTCCTTCACGC
GCCCGCCGCCCTACCTGAGGCCGCCATCCACGCCGGTTGAGTCGCGTTCTGCCGCCTCCCGCCTGTGGTG
CCTCCTGAACTGCGTCCGCCGTCTAGGTAAGTTTAAAGCTCAGGTCGAGACCGGGCCTTTGTCCGGCGCT
CCCTTGGAGCCTACCTAGACTCAGCCGGCTCTCCACGCTTTGCCTGACCCTGCTTGCTCAACTCTACGTC
TTTGTTTCGTTTTCTGTTCTGCGCCGTTACAGATCCAAGCTGTGACCGGCGCCTACGGATCCGCCACCAT
GACAGAGACCCTGCCTCCCGTGACCGAGAGTGCCGTGGCCCTTCAAGCCGAGGTTACCCAAAGGGAGTTG
TTCGAGTTCGTGCTGAACGACCCTTTGCTTGCAAGCAGTCTCTATATCAACATCGCACTTGCAGGACTGA
GTATACTGCTGTTCGTTTTTATGACCCGAGGACTCGATGATCCACGGGCAAAACTTATTGCTGTGTCAAC
CATCCTTGTGCCTGTCGTCAGCATTGCCTCCTACACTGGATTGGCGAGCGGCCTGACAATTTCCGTTCTT
GAAATGCCAGCGGGCCATTTTGCAGAAGGCAGCTCAGTGATGCTGGGAGGAGAAGAGGTAGATGGTGTAG
TCACCATGTGGGGACGGTATCTCACCTGGGCACTTTCCACGCCCATGATTCTCCTCGCTCTGGGTCTCCT
GGCCGGAAGCAATGCTACAAAGCTCTTCACAGCTATCACTTTCGATATCGCTATGTGCGTGACTGGCCTT
GCCGCGGCCCTGACTACCTCCTCCCACCTCATGAGATGGTTCTTTTACGCTATCAGTTGTGCATGCTTTC
TGGTGGTCTTGTATATCCTGCTGGTGGAGTGGGCACAGGACGCCAAAGCCGCGGGAACCGCTGACATGTT
CAATACCCTGAAGCTGTTGACAGTAGTGATGTGGCTGGGGTATCCAATTGTGTGGGCTCTTGGAGTCGAG
GGTATCGCGGTGTTGCCCGTTGGGGTGACGAGCTGGGGATATTCTTTCCTGGATATCGTGGCAAAGTACA
TTTTCGCATTCTTGCTCCTGAACTATCTGACGTCAAACGAATCTGTCGTGTCCGGCAGCATTTTGGATGT
TCCATCTGCTTCTGGGACCCCGGCTGATGATAAGAGCAGGATCACCAGCGAGGGCGAGTACATCCCCCTG
GACCAGATCGACATCAACGTGGGCGCGCCCGGCTCCGGAGCCACGAACTTCTCTCTGTTAAAGCAAGCAG
GAGACGTGGAAGAAAACCCCGGTCCCGTGAGCAAGGGCGAGGAGCTGTTCACCGGGGTGGTGCCCATCCT
GGTCGAGCTGGACGGCGACGTAAACGGCCACAAGTTCAGCGTGTCCGGCGAGGGCGAGGGCGATGCCACC
TACGGCAAGCTGACCCTGAAGTTCATCTGCACCACCGGCAAGCTGCCCGTGCCCTGGCCCACCCTCGTGA
CCACCTTCGGCTACGGCCTGCAGTGCTTCGCCCGCTACCCCGACCACATGAAGCAGCACGACTTCTTCAA
GTCCGCCATGCCCGAAGGCTACGTCCAGGAGCGCACCATCTTCTTCAAGGACGACGGCAACTACAAGACC
CGCGCCGAGGTGAAGTTCGAGGGCGACACCCTGGTGAACCGCATCGAGCTGAAGGGCATCGACTTCAAGG
AGGACGGCAACATCCTGGGGCACAAGCTGGAGTACAACTACAACAGCCACAACGTCTATATCATGGCCGA
CAAGCAGAAGAACGGCATCAAGGTGAACTTCAAGATCCGCCACAACATCGAGGACGGCAGCGTGCAGCTC
GCCGACCACTACCAGCAGAACACCCCCATCGGCGACGGCCCCGTGCTGCTGCCCGACAACCACTACCTGA
GCTACCAGTCCGCCCTGAGCAAAGACCCCAACGAGAAGCGCGATCACATGGTCCTGCTGGAGTTCGTGAC
CGCCGCCGGGATCACTCTCGGCATGGACGAGCTGTACAAGTTCTGCTACGAGAACGAGGTGTAATGAGAA
TTCGATATCAAGCTTATCGATAATCAACCTCTGGATTACAAAATTTGTGAAAGATTGACTGGTATTCTTA
ACTATGTTGCTCCTTTTACGCTATGTGGATACGCTGCTTTAATGCCTTTGTATCATGCTATTGCTTCCCG
TATGGCTTTCATTTTCTCCTCCTTGTATAAATCCTGGTTGCTGTCTCTTTATGAGGAGTTGTGGCCCGTT
GTCAGGCAACGTGGCGTGGTGTGCACTGTGTTTGCTGACGCAACCCCCACTGGTTGGGGCATTGCCACCA
CCTGTCAGCTCCTTTCCGGGACTTTCGCTTTCCCCCTCCCTATTGCCACGGCGGAACTCATCGCCGCCTG
CCTTGCCCGCTGCTGGACAGGGGCTCGGCTGTTGGGCACTGACAATTCCGTGGTGTTGTCGGGGAAATCA
TCGTCCTTTCCTTGGCTGCTCGCCTGTGTTGCCACCTGGATTCTGCGCGGGACGTCCTTCTGCTACGTCC
CTTCGGCCCTCAATCCAGCGGACCTTCCTTCCCGCGGCCTGCTGCCGGCTCTGCGGCCTCTTCCGCGTCT
TCGCCTTCGCCCTCAGACGAGTCGGATCTCCCTTTGGGCCGCCTCCCCGCATCGATACCG
